Addgene plasmid #185918: pCMV-T7-ABE8.20m-nSpCas9-VRQR-P2A-EGFP (KAC1166)
Purpose: pCMV and pT7 plasmid encoding human codon optimized ABE8.20m A-to-G base editor with nickase SpCas9-VRQR(D10A/D1135V/G1218R/R1335Q/T1337R) and P2A-EGFP
Depositing lab: Benjamin Kleinstiver. Depositing organization: Massachusetts General Hospital.
Backbone
  Vector backbone: pCMV_ABEmax_P2A_GFP
  Backbone manufacturer: Addgene Plasmid #112101
  Vector type: Mammalian Expression ; in vitro transcription; T7 promoter
Growth in bacteria
  Bacterial resistance: Ampicillin, 100 μg/mL
  Growth temperature: 37°C
  Growth strain: DH5alpha
  Copy number: High Copy
Gene/Insert
  Gene/Insert name: human codon optimized ABE8.20m-nSpCas9-VRQR-P2A-EGFP (alt name: KAC1166)
  Species: Synthetic
  Mutation: nSpCas9-VRQR=D10A/D1135V/G1218R/R1335Q/T1337R
  Promoter: CMV and T7
  Tag / fusion protein: BPNLS (N terminal on insert); BPNLS-3xFLAG-P2A-EGFP (C terminal on insert)
  Cloning method: Gibson Cloning
  Sequencing primers: 5′ oBK6928-CCAAGTCTCCACCCCATTGACG; 3′ oBK219-GGGAGTGGCACCTTCCAGGGTC
Terms and licenses: Academic/Nonprofit Terms; Industry Terms: Not Available to Industry
How to cite: pCMV-T7-ABE8.20m-nSpCas9-VRQR-P2A-EGFP (KAC1166) was a gift from Benjamin Kleinstiver (Addgene plasmid # 185918 ; http://n2t.net/addgene:185918 ; RRID:Addgene_185918)
