[The description below was written by a language model from this plasmid's Addgene catalogue record and pLannotate feature annotations shown in this document.]
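Description:
pCMV-T7-ABE8.20m-nSpCas9-VRQR-P2A-EGFP (KAC1166) is a 9,033 nt plasmid for mammalian expression and in vitro transcription, built by Gibson cloning on the pCMV_ABEmax_P2A_GFP backbone. It is maintained in E. coli through a high-copy ColE1/pUC-type origin and selected with ampicillin via the β-lactamase gene and its native promoter. The annotation also picks up short backbone remnants (lac promoter/operator, CAP site, and fragments of lacI, bom, the SV40 promoter and an MCS) that play no evident role in the payload.

The payload is a single human codon-optimized open reading frame encoding an adenine (A-to-G) base editor. The CMV enhancer and promoter drive expression in mammalian cells. A T7 promoter placed just downstream allows the same coding sequence to be transcribed in vitro into mRNA. The fusion begins with an N-terminal bipartite nuclear localization signal, followed by the ABE8.20m deaminase, an evolved derivative of E. coli TadA, which the feature table annotates simply as tadA. This is joined to a Streptococcus pyogenes Cas9 nickase carrying D10A, so only one DNA strand is cut. The nickase also carries the VRQR substitutions (D1135V/G1218R/R1335Q/T1337R), a variant generally known for altered PAM preference, although the record does not state the PAM. The C terminus carries a second BPNLS and a 3xFLAG tag for detection, then a P2A self-cleaving peptide and EGFP. The EGFP is therefore released as a separate fluorescent protein that marks, and allows enrichment of, transfected cells expressing the editor. A bGH polyadenylation signal terminates the transcript.

No guide RNA cassette is annotated, so the guide must be supplied separately.
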