Features (pLannotate 1.2.2; 18 found; start..end, strand, type, name):
    132..335     +  promoter       CMV promoter: human cytomegalovirus (CMV) immediate early promoter
    377..395     +  promoter       T7 promoter: promoter for bacteriophage T7 RNA polymerase
    466..960     +  CDS            tadA: TADA_ECOLI - Also known as yfhC. Experimental evidence at protein level: Swiss-Prot protein existence level 1. Catalyzes the deamination of adenosine to inosine at the wobble position 34 of tRNA(Arg2). Essential for cell viability. From Escherichia coli (strain K12).
   1060..2661    +  CDS            dCas9(N): N-terminal portion of catalytically inactive Streptococcus pyogenes dCas9 carrying the D10A mutation (Zetsche et al., 2015)
   2662..5156    +  CDS            Cas9(C) (fragment): C-terminal portion of Streptococcus pyogenes Cas9 (Zetsche et al., 2015)
   5290..6006    +  CDS            EGFP: EGFP is a basic (constitutively fluorescent) green fluorescent protein published in 1996, derived from Aequorea victoria. It is reported to be a rapidly-maturing weak dimer with moderate acid sensitivity.
   6094..6318    +  polyA_signal   bGH poly(A) signal: bovine growth hormone polyadenylation signal
   6322..6343    +  promoter       SV40 promoter (fragment): SV40 enhancer and early promoter
   6348..6364    +  misc_feature   MCS (fragment): pBluescript multiple cloning site
   6413..6429    -  protein_bind   lac operator: The lac repressor binds to the lac operator to inhibit transcription in E. coli. This inhibition can be relieved by adding lactose or isopropyl-β-D-thiogalactopyranoside (IPTG). lac repressor encoded by lacI
   6437..6467    -  promoter       lac promoter: promoter for the E. coli lac operon
   6482..6503    -  protein_bind   CAP binding site: CAP binding activates transcription in the presence of cAMP. E. coli catabolite activator protein
   6516..6608    -  CDS            lacI (fragment): lac repressor; lacI; The lac repressor binds to the lac operator to inhibit transcription in E. coli. This inhibition can be relieved by adding lactose or isopropyl-β-D-thiogalactopyranoside (IPTG).
   6791..7379    -  rep_origin     ori: high-copy-number ColE1/pMB1/pBR322/pUC origin of replication
   7550..8410    -  CDS            AmpR: β-lactamase; bla; confers resistance to ampicillin, carbenicillin, and related antibiotics
   8411..8515    -  promoter       AmpR promoter: bla
   8586..8630    -  misc_feature   bom (fragment): basis of mobility region from pBR322
   8785..131     +  enhancer       CMV enhancer (across the origin): human cytomegalovirus immediate early enhancer
>Addgene plasmid #185918 | pCMV-T7-ABE8.20m-nSpCas9-VRQR-P2A-EGFP (KAC1166) | addgene full sequence | sequence record 367359 | Addgene NGS Result
ATATGCCAAGTACGCCCCCTATTGACGTCAATGACGGTAAATGGCCCGCCTGGCATTATGCCCAGTACAT
GACCTTATGGGACTTTCCTACTTGGCAGTACATCTACGTATTAGTCATCGCTATTACCATGGTGATGCGG
TTTTGGCAGTACATCAATGGGCGTGGATAGCGGTTTGACTCACGGGGATTTCCAAGTCTCCACCCCATTG
ACGTCAATGGGAGTTTGTTTTGGCACCAAAATCAACGGGACTTTCCAAAATGTCGTAACAACTCCGCCCC
ATTGACGCAAATGGGCGGTAGGCGTGTACGGTGGGAGGTCTATATAAGCAGAGCTGGTTTAGTGAACCGT
CAGATCCGCTAGAGATCCGCGGCCGCTAATACGACTCACTATAGGGAGAGCCGCCACCATGAAACGGACA
GCCGACGGAAGCGAGTTCGAGTCACCAAAGAAGAAGCGGAAAGTCTCTGAGGTGGAGTTTTCCCACGAGT
ACTGGATGAGACATGCCCTGACCCTGGCCAAGAGGGCACGCGATGAGAGGGAGGTGCCTGTGGGAGCCGT
GCTGGTGCTGAACAATAGAGTGATCGGCGAGGGCTGGAACAGAGCCATCGGCCTGCACGACCCAACAGCC
CATGCCGAAATTATGGCCCTGAGACAGGGCGGCCTGGTCATGCAGAACTACAGACTGTACGACGCCACCC
TGTACAGCACATTCGAGCCTTGCGTGATGTGCGCCGGCGCCATGATCCACTCTAGGATCGGCCGCGTGGT
GTTTGGCGTGAGGAACGCAAAAACCGGCGCCGCAGGCTCCCTGATGGACGTGCTGCACCACCCCGGCATG
AATCACCGCGTCGAAATTACCGAGGGAATCCTGGCAGATGAATGTGCCGCCCTGCTGTGCAGATTCTTTC
GGATGCCTAGAAGAGTGTTCAATGCTCAGAAGAAGGCCCAGAGCTCCACCGACTCCGGAGGATCTAGCGG
AGGCTCCTCTGGCTCTGAGACACCTGGCACAAGCGAGAGCGCAACACCTGAAAGCAGCGGGGGCAGCAGC
GGGGGGTCAGACAAGAAGTACAGCATCGGCCTGGCCATCGGCACCAACTCTGTGGGCTGGGCCGTGATCA
CCGACGAGTACAAGGTGCCCAGCAAGAAATTCAAGGTGCTGGGCAACACCGACCGGCACAGCATCAAGAA
GAACCTGATCGGAGCCCTGCTGTTCGACAGCGGCGAAACAGCCGAGGCCACCCGGCTGAAGAGAACCGCC
AGAAGAAGATACACCAGACGGAAGAACCGGATCTGCTATCTGCAAGAGATCTTCAGCAACGAGATGGCCA
AGGTGGACGACAGCTTCTTCCACAGACTGGAAGAGTCCTTCCTGGTGGAAGAGGATAAGAAGCACGAGCG
GCACCCCATCTTCGGCAACATCGTGGACGAGGTGGCCTACCACGAGAAGTACCCCACCATCTACCACCTG
AGAAAGAAACTGGTGGACAGCACCGACAAGGCCGACCTGCGGCTGATCTATCTGGCCCTGGCCCACATGA
TCAAGTTCCGGGGCCACTTCCTGATCGAGGGCGACCTGAACCCCGACAACAGCGACGTGGACAAGCTGTT
CATCCAGCTGGTGCAGACCTACAACCAGCTGTTCGAGGAAAACCCCATCAACGCCAGCGGCGTGGACGCC
AAGGCCATCCTGTCTGCCAGACTGAGCAAGAGCAGACGGCTGGAAAATCTGATCGCCCAGCTGCCCGGCG
AGAAGAAGAATGGCCTGTTCGGAAACCTGATTGCCCTGAGCCTGGGCCTGACCCCCAACTTCAAGAGCAA
CTTCGACCTGGCCGAGGATGCCAAACTGCAGCTGAGCAAGGACACCTACGACGACGACCTGGACAACCTG
CTGGCCCAGATCGGCGACCAGTACGCCGACCTGTTTCTGGCCGCCAAGAACCTGTCCGACGCCATCCTGC
TGAGCGACATCCTGAGAGTGAACACCGAGATCACCAAGGCCCCCCTGAGCGCCTCTATGATCAAGAGATA
CGACGAGCACCACCAGGACCTGACCCTGCTGAAAGCTCTCGTGCGGCAGCAGCTGCCTGAGAAGTACAAA
GAGATTTTCTTCGACCAGAGCAAGAACGGCTACGCCGGCTACATTGACGGCGGAGCCAGCCAGGAAGAGT
TCTACAAGTTCATCAAGCCCATCCTGGAAAAGATGGACGGCACCGAGGAACTGCTCGTGAAGCTGAACAG
AGAGGACCTGCTGCGGAAGCAGCGGACCTTCGACAACGGCAGCATCCCCCACCAGATCCACCTGGGAGAG
CTGCACGCCATTCTGCGGCGGCAGGAAGATTTTTACCCATTCCTGAAGGACAACCGGGAAAAGATCGAGA
AGATCCTGACCTTCCGCATCCCCTACTACGTGGGCCCTCTGGCCAGGGGAAACAGCAGATTCGCCTGGAT
GACCAGAAAGAGCGAGGAAACCATCACCCCCTGGAACTTCGAGGAAGTGGTGGACAAGGGCGCTTCCGCC
CAGAGCTTCATCGAGCGGATGACCAACTTCGATAAGAACCTGCCCAACGAGAAGGTGCTGCCCAAGCACA
GCCTGCTGTACGAGTACTTCACCGTGTATAACGAGCTGACCAAAGTGAAATACGTGACCGAGGGAATGAG
AAAGCCCGCCTTCCTGAGCGGCGAGCAGAAAAAGGCCATCGTGGACCTGCTGTTCAAGACCAACCGGAAA
GTGACCGTGAAGCAGCTGAAAGAGGACTACTTCAAGAAAATCGAGTGCTTCGACTCCGTGGAAATCTCCG
GCGTGGAAGATCGGTTCAACGCCTCCCTGGGCACATACCACGATCTGCTGAAAATTATCAAGGACAAGGA
CTTCCTGGACAATGAGGAAAACGAGGACATTCTGGAAGATATCGTGCTGACCCTGACACTGTTTGAGGAC
AGAGAGATGATCGAGGAACGGCTGAAAACCTATGCCCACCTGTTCGACGACAAAGTGATGAAGCAGCTGA
AGCGGCGGAGATACACCGGCTGGGGCAGGCTGAGCCGGAAGCTGATCAACGGCATCCGGGACAAGCAGTC
CGGCAAGACAATCCTGGATTTCCTGAAGTCCGACGGCTTCGCCAACAGAAACTTCATGCAGCTGATCCAC
GACGACAGCCTGACCTTTAAAGAGGACATCCAGAAAGCCCAGGTGTCCGGCCAGGGCGATAGCCTGCACG
AGCACATTGCCAATCTGGCCGGCAGCCCCGCCATTAAGAAGGGCATCCTGCAGACAGTGAAGGTGGTGGA
CGAGCTCGTGAAAGTGATGGGCCGGCACAAGCCCGAGAACATCGTGATCGAAATGGCCAGAGAGAACCAG
ACCACCCAGAAGGGACAGAAGAACAGCCGCGAGAGAATGAAGCGGATCGAAGAGGGCATCAAAGAGCTGG
GCAGCCAGATCCTGAAAGAACACCCCGTGGAAAACACCCAGCTGCAGAACGAGAAGCTGTACCTGTACTA
CCTGCAGAATGGGCGGGATATGTACGTGGACCAGGAACTGGACATCAACCGGCTGTCCGACTACGATGTG
GACCATATCGTGCCTCAGAGCTTTCTGAAGGACGACTCCATCGACAACAAGGTGCTGACCAGAAGCGACA
AGAACCGGGGCAAGAGCGACAACGTGCCCTCCGAAGAGGTCGTGAAGAAGATGAAGAACTACTGGCGGCA
GCTGCTGAACGCCAAGCTGATTACCCAGAGAAAGTTCGACAATCTGACCAAGGCCGAGAGAGGCGGCCTG
AGCGAACTGGATAAGGCCGGCTTCATCAAGAGACAGCTGGTGGAAACCCGGCAGATCACAAAGCACGTGG
CACAGATCCTGGACTCCCGGATGAACACTAAGTACGACGAGAATGACAAGCTGATCCGGGAAGTGAAAGT
GATCACCCTGAAGTCCAAGCTGGTGTCCGATTTCCGGAAGGATTTCCAGTTTTACAAAGTGCGCGAGATC
AACAACTACCACCACGCCCACGACGCCTACCTGAACGCCGTCGTGGGAACCGCCCTGATCAAAAAGTACC
CTAAGCTGGAAAGCGAGTTCGTGTACGGCGACTACAAGGTGTACGACGTGCGGAAGATGATCGCCAAGAG
CGAGCAGGAAATCGGCAAGGCTACCGCCAAGTACTTCTTCTACAGCAACATCATGAACTTTTTCAAGACC
GAGATTACCCTGGCCAACGGCGAGATCCGGAAGCGGCCTCTGATCGAGACAAACGGCGAAACCGGGGAGA
TCGTGTGGGATAAGGGCCGGGATTTTGCCACCGTGCGGAAAGTGCTGAGCATGCCCCAAGTGAATATCGT
GAAAAAGACCGAGGTGCAGACAGGCGGCTTCAGCAAAGAGTCTATCCTGCCCAAGAGGAACAGCGATAAG
CTGATCGCCAGAAAGAAGGACTGGGACCCTAAGAAGTACGGCGGCTTCGTGAGCCCCACCGTGGCCTATT
CTGTGCTGGTGGTGGCCAAAGTGGAAAAGGGCAAGTCCAAGAAACTGAAGAGTGTGAAAGAGCTGCTGGG
GATCACCATCATGGAAAGAAGCAGCTTCGAGAAGAATCCCATCGACTTTCTGGAAGCCAAGGGCTACAAA
GAAGTGAAAAAGGACCTGATCATCAAGCTGCCTAAGTACTCCCTGTTCGAGCTGGAAAACGGCCGGAAGA
GAATGCTGGCCTCTGCCAGAGAACTGCAGAAGGGAAACGAACTGGCCCTGCCCTCCAAATATGTGAACTT
CCTGTACCTGGCCAGCCACTATGAGAAGCTGAAGGGCTCCCCCGAGGATAATGAGCAGAAACAGCTGTTT
GTGGAACAGCACAAGCACTACCTGGACGAGATCATCGAGCAGATCAGCGAGTTCTCCAAGAGAGTGATCC
TGGCCGACGCTAATCTGGACAAAGTGCTGTCCGCCTACAACAAGCACCGGGATAAGCCCATCAGAGAGCA
GGCCGAGAATATCATCCACCTGTTTACCCTGACCAATCTGGGAGCCCCTGCCGCCTTCAAGTACTTTGAC
ACCACCATCGACCGGAAGCAGTACAGAAGCACCAAAGAGGTGCTGGACGCCACCCTGATCCACCAGAGCA
TCACCGGCCTGTACGAGACACGGATCGACCTGTCTCAGCTGGGAGGTGACTCTGGCGGCTCAAAAAGAAC
CGCCGACGGCAGCGAATTCGAGCCCAAGAAGAAGAGGAAAGTCGGAAGCGGAGCTACTAACTTCAGCCTG
CTGAAGCAGGCTGGAGACGTGGAGGAGAACCCTGGACCTATGGTGAGCAAGGGCGAGGAGCTGTTCACCG
GGGTGGTGCCCATCCTGGTCGAGCTGGACGGCGACGTAAACGGCCACAAGTTCAGCGTGTCCGGCGAGGG
CGAGGGCGATGCCACCTACGGCAAGCTGACCCTGAAGTTCATCTGCACCACCGGCAAGCTGCCCGTGCCC
TGGCCCACCCTCGTGACCACCCTGACCTATGGAGTGCAGTGCTTCAGCCGCTACCCCGACCACATGAAGC
AGCACGACTTCTTCAAGTCCGCCATGCCCGAAGGCTACGTCCAGGAGCGCACCATCTTCTTCAAGGACGA
CGGCAACTACAAGACCCGCGCCGAGGTGAAGTTCGAGGGCGACACCCTGGTGAACCGCATCGAGCTGAAG
GGCATCGACTTCAAGGAGGACGGCAACATCCTGGGGCACAAGCTGGAGTACAACTACAACAGCCACAACG
TCTATATCATGGCCGACAAGCAGAAGAACGGCATCAAGGTGAACTTCAAGATCCGCCACAACATCGAGGA
CGGCAGCGTGCAGCTCGCCGACCACTACCAGCAGAACACCCCCATCGGCGACGGCCCCGTGCTGCTGCCC
GACAACCACTACCTGAGCACCCAGTCCGCCCTGAGCAAAGACCCCAACGAGAAGCGCGATCACATGGTCC
TGCTGGAGTTCGTGACCGCCGCCGGGATCACTCTCGGCATGGACGAGCTGTACAAGTCTGGTGGTTCTCC
CAAGAAGAAGAGGAAAGTCTAACCGGTCATCATCACCATCACCATTGAGTTTAAACCCGCTGATCAGCCT
CGACTGTGCCTTCTAGTTGCCAGCCATCTGTTGTTTGCCCCTCCCCCGTGCCTTCCTTGACCCTGGAAGG
TGCCACTCCCACTGTCCTTTCCTAATAAAATGAGGAAATTGCATCGCATTGTCTGAGTAGGTGTCATTCT
ATTCTGGGGGGTGGGGTGGGGCAGGACAGCAAGGGGGAGGATTGGGAAGACAATAGCAGGCATGCTGGGG
ATGCGGTGGGCTCTATGGCTTCTGAGGCGGAAAGAACCAGCTGGGGCTCGATACCGTCGACCTCTAGCTA
GAGCTTGGCGTAATCATGGTCATAGCTGTTTCCTGTGTGAAATTGTTATCCGCTCACAATTCCACACAAC
ATACGAGCCGGAAGCATAAAGTGTAAAGCCTAGGGTGCCTAATGAGTGAGCTAACTCACATTAATTGCGT
TGCGCTCACTGCCCGCTTTCCAGTCGGGAAACCTGTCGTGCCAGCTGCATTAATGAATCGGCCAACGCGC
GGGGAGAGGCGGTTTGCGTATTGGGCGCTCTTCCGCTTCCTCGCTCACTGACTCGCTGCGCTCGGTCGTT
CGGCTGCGGCGAGCGGTATCAGCTCACTCAAAGGCGGTAATACGGTTATCCACAGAATCAGGGGATAACG
CAGGAAAGAACATGTGAGCAAAAGGCCAGCAAAAGGCCAGGAACCGTAAAAAGGCCGCGTTGCTGGCGTT
TTTCCATAGGCTCCGCCCCCCTGACGAGCATCACAAAAATCGACGCTCAAGTCAGAGGTGGCGAAACCCG
ACAGGACTATAAAGATACCAGGCGTTTCCCCCTGGAAGCTCCCTCGTGCGCTCTCCTGTTCCGACCCTGC
CGCTTACCGGATACCTGTCCGCCTTTCTCCCTTCGGGAAGCGTGGCGCTTTCTCATAGCTCACGCTGTAG
GTATCTCAGTTCGGTGTAGGTCGTTCGCTCCAAGCTGGGCTGTGTGCACGAACCCCCCGTTCAGCCCGAC
CGCTGCGCCTTATCCGGTAACTATCGTCTTGAGTCCAACCCGGTAAGACACGACTTATCGCCACTGGCAG
CAGCCACTGGTAACAGGATTAGCAGAGCGAGGTATGTAGGCGGTGCTACAGAGTTCTTGAAGTGGTGGCC
TAACTACGGCTACACTAGAAGAACAGTATTTGGTATCTGCGCTCTGCTGAAGCCAGTTACCTTCGGAAAA
AGAGTTGGTAGCTCTTGATCCGGCAAACAAACCACCGCTGGTAGCGGTGGTTTTTTTGTTTGCAAGCAGC
AGATTACGCGCAGAAAAAAAGGATCTCAAGAAGATCCTTTGATCTTTTCTACGGGGTCTGACACTCAGTG
GAACGAAAACTCACGTTAAGGGATTTTGGTCATGAGATTATCAAAAAGGATCTTCACCTAGATCCTTTTA
AATTAAAAATGAAGTTTTAAATCAATCTAAAGTATATATGAGTAAACTTGGTCTGACAGTTACCAATGCT
TAATCAGTGAGGCACCTATCTCAGCGATCTGTCTATTTCGTTCATCCATAGTTGCCTGACTCCCCGTCGT
GTAGATAACTACGATACGGGAGGGCTTACCATCTGGCCCCAGTGCTGCAATGATACCGCGAGACCCACGC
TCACCGGCTCCAGATTTATCAGCAATAAACCAGCCAGCCGGAAGGGCCGAGCGCAGAAGTGGTCCTGCAA
CTTTATCCGCCTCCATCCAGTCTATTAATTGTTGCCGGGAAGCTAGAGTAAGTAGTTCGCCAGTTAATAG
TTTGCGCAACGTTGTTGCCATTGCTACAGGCATCGTGGTGTCACGCTCGTCGTTTGGTATGGCTTCATTC
AGCTCCGGTTCCCAACGATCAAGGCGAGTTACATGATCCCCCATGTTGTGCAAAAAAGCGGTTAGCTCCT
TCGGTCCTCCGATCGTTGTCAGAAGTAAGTTGGCCGCAGTGTTATCACTCATGGTTATGGCAGCACTGCA
TAATTCTCTTACTGTCATGCCATCCGTAAGATGCTTTTCTGTGACTGGTGAGTACTCAACCAAGTCATTC
TGAGAATAGTGTATGCGGCGACCGAGTTGCTCTTGCCCGGCGTCAATACGGGATAATACCGCGCCACATA
GCAGAACTTTAAAAGTGCTCATCATTGGAAAACGTTCTTCGGGGCGAAAACTCTCAAGGATCTTACCGCT
GTTGAGATCCAGTTCGATGTAACCCACTCGTGCACCCAACTGATCTTCAGCATCTTTTACTTTCACCAGC
GTTTCTGGGTGAGCAAAAACAGGAAGGCAAAATGCCGCAAAAAAGGGAATAAGGGCGACACGGAAATGTT
GAATACTCATACTCTTCCTTTTTCAATATTATTGAAGCATTTATCAGGGTTATTGTCTCATGAGCGGATA
CATATTTGAATGTATTTAGAAAAATAAACAAATAGGGGTTCCGCGCACATTTCCCCGAAAAGTGCCACCT
GACGTCGACGGATCGGGAGATCGATCTCCCGATCCCCTAGGGTCGACTCTCAGTACAATCTGCTCTGATG
CCGCATAGTTAAGCCAGTATCTGCTCCCTGCTTGTGTGTTGGAGGTCGCTGAGTAGTGCGCGAGCAAAAT
TTAAGCTACAACAAGGCAAGGCTTGACCGACAATTGCATGAAGAATCTGCTTAGGGTTAGGCGTTTTGCG
CTGCTTCGCGATGTACGGGCCAGATATACGCGTTGACATTGATTATTGACTAGTTATTAATAGTAATCAA
TTACGGGGTCATTAGTTCATAGCCCATATATGGAGTTCCGCGTTACATAACTTACGGTAAATGGCCCGCC
TGGCTGACCGCCCAACGACCCCCGCCCATTGACGTCAATAATGACGTATGTTCCCATAGTAACGCCAATA
GGGACTTTCCATTGACGTCAATGGGTGGAGTATTTACGGTAAACTGCCCACTTGGCAGTACATCAAGTGT
ATC
